>Addgene plasmid #38828 | PTPN4 | depositor partial sequence | sequence record 48885 | PTPN4 sequence 1051 bps
ATGCACCATCATCATCATCATTCTTCTGGTGTAGATCTGGGTACCGAGAACCTGTACTTCCAATCCATGG
AAGAAAAGCTAGAAAATGAGCCAGATTTCCAGTATATTCCTGAGAAAGCCCCACTAGATAGTGTGCATCA
GGATGACCATTCCCTGCGGGAGTCAATGATCCAGCTAGCTGAGGGGCTTATCACTGGAACAGTCCTGACA
CAGTTTGATCAACTGTATCGGAAAAAACCTGGAATGACAATGTCCTGTGCCAAATTACCTCAGAATATTT
CCAAAAATAGATACAGAGATATTTCGCCTTATGATGCCACACGGGTCATTTTAAAAGGTAATGAAGACTA
CATCAATGCGAACTATATAAATATGGAAATTCCTTCTTCCAGCATTATAAATCAGTACATTGCTTGTCAA
GGGCCATTACCACACACTTGTACAGATTTTTGGCAGATGACTTGGGAACAAGGCTCCTCTATGGTTGTAA
TGTTGACCACACAAGTTGAACGTGGCAGAGTTAAATGTCACCAATATTGGCCAGAACCCACAGGCAGTTC
ATCTTATGGATGCTACCAAGTTACCTGCCACTCTGAAGAAGGAAACACTGCCTATATCTTCAGGAAGATG
ACCCTATTTAACCAAGAGAAAAATGAAAGTCGTCCACTCACTCAGATCCAGTACATAGCCTGGCCTGACC
ATGGAGTCCCTGATGATTCGAGTGACTTTCTAGATTTTGTTTGTCATGTACGAAACAAGAGGGCTGGCAA
GGAAGAACCCGTTGTTGTCCATTGCAGTGCTGGAATCGGAAGAACTGGGGTTCTTATTACTATGGAAACA
GCCATGTGTCTCATTGAATGCAATCAGCCAGTTTATCCACTAGATATTGTAAGAACAATGAGAGATCAGC
GAGCCATGATGATCCAAACACCTAGTCAATACAGATTTGTATGTGAAGCTATTTTGAAAGTTTATGAAGA
AGGCTTTGTTAAACCCTTAACAACATCAACAAATAAATTAACATGACAGTAAAGGTGGATACGGATCCGA
A
