>Addgene plasmid #38828 | PTPN4 | addgene partial sequence | sequence record 50301 | T7_term
TTCGGCTTGTTAGCAGCCGGATCTCAGTGGTGGTGGTGGTGGTGCTCGAGTGCGGCCGCAAGCTTGTCGA
CGGAGCTCGAATTCGGATCCGTATCCACCTTTACTGTCATGTTAATTTATTTGTTGATGTTGTTAAGGGT
TTAACAAAGCCTTCTTCATAAACTTTCAAAATAGCTTCACATACAAATCTGTATTGACTAGGTGTTTGGA
TCATCATGGCTCGCTGATCTCTCATTGTTCTTACAATATCTAGTGGATAAACTGGCTGATTGCATTCAAT
GAGACACATGGCTGTTTCCATAGTAATAAGAACCCCAGTTCTTCCGATTCCAGCACTGCAATGGACAACA
ACGGGTTCTTCCTTGCCAGCCCTCTTGTTTCGTACATGACAAACAAAATCTAGAAAGTCACTCGAATCAT
CAGGGACTCCATGGTCAGGCCAGGCTATGTACTGGATCTGAGTGAGTGGACGACTTTCATTTTTCTCTTG
GTTAAATAGGGTCATCTTCCTGAAGATATAGGCAGTGTTTCCTTCTTCAGAGTGGCAGGTAACTTGGTAG
CATCCATAAGATGAACTGCCTGTGGGTTCTGGCCAATATTGGTGACATTTAACTCTGCCACGTTCAACTT
GTGTGGTCAACATTACAACCATAGAGGAGCCTTGTTCCCAAGTCATCTGCCAAAAATCTGTACAAGTGTG
TGGTAATGGCCCTTGACAAGCAATGTACTGATTTATAATGCTGGAAGAAGGAATTTCCATATTTATATAG
TTCGCATTGATGTAGTCTTCATTACCTTTTAAAATGACCCGTGTGGCATCATAAGGCGAAATATCTCTGT
ATCTATTTTTGGAAATATTCTGAGGTAATTTGGCACAGGA
