>Addgene plasmid #38828 | PTPN4 | addgene partial sequence | sequence record 52712 | T7 5'-TAATACGACTCACTATAGGG-3'
GAATATTTTGTTTAACTTTAGAAGGAGATATACATATGCACCATCATCATCATCATTCTTCTGGTGTAGA
TCTGGGTACCGAGAACCTGTACTTCCAATCCATGGAAGAAAAGCTAGAAAATGAGCCAGATTTCCAGTAT
ATTCCTGAGAAAGCCCCACTAGATAGTGTGCATCAGGATGACCATTCCCTGCGGGAGTCAATGATCCAGC
TAGCTGAGGGGCTTATCACTGGAACAGTCCTGACACAGTTTGATCAACTGTATCGGAAAAAACCTGGAAT
GACAATGTCCTGTGCCAAATTACCTCAGAATATTTCCAAAAATAGATACAGAGATATTTCGCCTTATGAT
GCCACACGGGTCATTTTAAAAGGTAATGAAGACTACATCAATGCGAACTATATAAATATGGAAATTCCTT
CTTCCAGCATTATAAATCAGTACATTGCTTGTCAAGGGCCATTACCACACACTTGTACAGATTTTTGGCA
GATGACTTGGGAACAAGGCTCCTCTATGGTTGTAATGTTGACCACACAAGTTGAACGTGGCAGAGTTAAA
TGTCACCAATATTGGCCAGAACCCACAGGCAGTTCATCTTATGGATGCTACCAAGTTACCTGCCACTCTG
AAGAAGGAAACACTGCCTATATCTTCAGGAAGATGACCCTATTTAACCAAGAGAAAAATGAAAGTCGTCC
ACTCACTCAGATCCAGTACATAGCCTGGCCTGACCATGGAGTCCCTGATGATTCGAGTGACTTTCTAGAT
TTTGTTTGTCATGTACGAAACAAGAGGGCTGGCAAGGAAG
