[The description below was written by a language model from this plasmid's Addgene catalogue record.]
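Description:
PTPN4 is a bacterial expression plasmid built on the pNIC28-Bsa4 backbone from the Structural Genomics Consortium, made to produce recombinant human protein for structure determination. It is recorded as a low-copy plasmid selected with kanamycin and propagated in a cloning strain of E. coli. The record does not list the origin of replication or give a feature table, so the detailed architecture of the backbone cannot be confirmed from the information provided. The listed sequencing primers, T7 forward and T7 terminator, indicate that the insert sits between T7 promoter and terminator regions. That arrangement would normally be expressed in a host supplying T7 RNA polymerase, although the promoter is not explicitly stated.

The insert is an approximately 1.05 kb fragment of human PTPN4, which encodes protein tyrosine phosphatase non-receptor type 4, also known as PTP-MEG. It was introduced by ligation-independent cloning. The record cautions that the insert may not be the full open reading frame, which is typical of constructs trimmed to a domain that crystallises well, but it does not state which residues or domain are included. The coding sequence is fused at its N-terminus to a histidine tag followed by a TEV protease cleavage site. This allows the protein to be captured by immobilised metal affinity chromatography and the tag then removed to leave near-native protein. The entry is linked to a deposited Protein Data Bank structure, consistent with its stated use in producing PTPN4 protein for crystallography and related structural or biochemical work.
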