Addgene plasmid #38828: PTPN4
Purpose: Bacterial expression for structure determination; may not be full ORF
Depositing lab: Nicola Burgess-Brown. Depositing organization: University of Oxford.
Backbone
  Vector backbone: pNIC28-Bsa4
  Backbone manufacturer: SGC
  Vector type: Bacterial Expression
Growth in bacteria
  Bacterial resistance: Kanamycin, 50 μg/mL
  Growth temperature: 37°C
  Growth strain: Mach1
  Copy number: Low Copy
Gene/Insert
  Gene/Insert name: PTPN4 (alt names: protein tyrosine phosphatase, non-receptor type 4 (megakaryocyte); PDB:2I75)
  Species: H. sapiens (human)
  Insert size (bp): 1051
  Entrez Gene: Ptpn4 (a.k.a. PTPMEG, Ptn4, TEP, TEP/mPTPMEG, hPTP-MEG)
  Tag / fusion protein: His Tev (N terminal on insert)
  Cloning method: Ligation Independent Cloning
  Sequencing primers: 5′ T7; 3′ T7-term
Terms and licenses: Academic/Nonprofit Terms; Industry Terms: Not Available to Industry
How to cite: PTPN4 was a gift from Nicola Burgess-Brown (Addgene plasmid # 38828 ; http://n2t.net/addgene:38828 ; RRID:Addgene_38828)
